>Addgene plasmid #130947 | pLY151 | addgene full sequence | sequence record 258929 | Addgene NGS Result
GAAATCGATCCGGCGAGCGATACAGCACATTGGTCAGACACAGATTATCGGTATGTTCATACAGATGCCG
ATCATGATCGCGTACGAAACAGACCGTGCCACCGGTGATGGTATAGGGCTGCCCATTAAACACATGAATA
CCCGTGCCATGTTCGACAATCACAATTTCATGAAAATCATGATGATGTTCAGGAAAATCCGCCTGCGGGA
GCCGGGGTTCTATCGCCACGGACGCGTTACCGGACGGAAAAAAATCCACACTATGTAATACGGTCATTTG
GGCTCCCTCTAGTAGCTAGCATAATACCTAGGACTGAGCTAGCTGTAAACTCTAGTATCACACTGGCTCA
CCTTCGGGTGGGCCTTTCTGCGTTTATATACTAGAGAGACCTTTACGCCGCTGGAGCAGGAATGCGGTGA
GCATCACATCACCACAATTCAGCAAATTGTGAACATCATCACGTTCATCTTTCCCTGGTTGCCAATGGCC
CATTTTCCTGTCAGTAACGAGAAGGTCGCGAATTGAGGCGCTTTTTAGACTGGTCGTAACTAGAGTCACA
CAGGAAAGTACTAGATGGCAGAATACAAAGATAATTTACTTGGTGAGGCGAACAGCTTTCTCGAAGTGCT
GGAACAGGTTTCGCATCTCGCACCGCTGGACAAACCGGTGCTCATCATCGGCGAACGCGGCACCGGTAAA
GAGCTGATTGCCAGCCGCCTGCATTATCTCTCCTCCCGTTGGCAAGGGCCGTTTATTTCCCTTAACTGCG
CGGCGTTAAATGAAAATCTGCTGGATTCCGAACTGTTTGGTCACGAAGCGGGGGCGTTTACCGGTGCGCA
AAAACGTCATCCAGGGAGATTTGAACGTGCCGACGGCGGTACGCTATTTCTTGATGAACTCGCTACGGCA
CCGATGATGGTGCAGGAGAAATTATTGCGCGTGATTGAGTACGGTGAACTGGAGCGCGTTGGCGGCAGCC
AACCATTGCAGGTGAATGTGCGGTTGGTATGCGCGACGAATGCCGATCTCCCGGCGATGGTCAATGAAGG
CACTTTTCGCGCTGACCTGCTCGACCGACTGGCTTTTGATGTTGTACAACTGCCACCACTGCGCGAGCGC
GAAAGCGACATAATGTTGATGGCAGAATACTTTGCCATCCAGATGTGTCGGGAAATCAAGCTGCCTCTGT
TCCCGGGGTTTACGGAGCGCGCCAGAGAAACATTGCTGAATTATCGTTGGCCGGGAAATATTCGTGAATT
GAAAAACGTGGTGGAACGTTCAGTGTATCGCCACGGCACCAGCGATTATCCGCTTGATGACATCATTATT
GATCCCTTTAAACGGCGTCCGCCTGAAGACGCTATCGCCGTTTCAGAAACCACCTCGCTTCCAACACTGC
CGCTGGATTTACGTGAGTTTCAGATGCAGCAGGAAAAAGAGTTGCTGCAACTCAGTTTGCAAATGAATGC
ACGCACACGCCGCCGCGAACGTCGCGCAGAGAAACAGGCTCAATGGAAAGCAGCAAATTAATACTAGAGC
CAATTATTGAAGGCCGCTAACGCGGCCTTTTTTTGTTTCTGGTCTCCCTACTAGTAGCGGCCGCTGCAGG
CATGCAAGCTTGCGGCCGCGTCGTGACTGGGAAAACCCTGGCGACTAGTCTTGGACTCCTGTTGATAGAT
CCAGTAATGACCTCAGAACTCCATCTGGATTTGTTCAGAACGCTCGGTTGCCGCCGGGCGTTTTTTATTG
GTGAGAATCCAGGGGTCCCCAATAATTACGATTTAAATTTGTGTCTCAAAATCTCTGATGTTACATTGCA
CAAGATAAAAATATATCATCATGAACAATAAAACTGTCTGCTTACATAAACAGTAATACAAGGGGTGTTA
TGAGCCATATTCAGCGTGAAACGAGCTGTAGCCGTCCGCGTCTGAACAGCAACATGGATGCGGATCTGTA
TGGCTATAAATGGGCGCGTGATAACGTGGGTCAGAGCGGCGCGACCATTTATCGTCTGTATGGCAAACCG
GATGCGCCGGAACTGTTTCTGAAACATGGCAAAGGCAGCGTGGCGAACGATGTGACCGATGAAATGGTGC
GTCTGAACTGGCTGACCGAATTTATGCCGCTGCCGACCATTAAACATTTTATTCGCACCCCGGATGATGC
GTGGCTGCTGACCACCGCGATTCCGGGCAAAACCGCGTTTCAGGTGCTGGAAGAATATCCGGATAGCGGC
GAAAACATTGTGGATGCGCTGGCCGTGTTTCTGCGTCGTCTGCATAGCATTCCGGTGTGCAACTGCCCGT
TTAACAGCGATCGTGTGTTTCGTCTGGCCCAGGCGCAGAGCCGTATGAACAACGGCCTGGTGGATGCGAG
CGATTTTGATGATGAACGTAACGGCTGGCCGGTGGAACAGGTGTGGAAAGAAATGCATAAACTGCTGCCG
TTTAGCCCGGATAGCGTGGTGACCCACGGCGATTTTAGCCTGGATAACCTGATTTTCGATGAAGGCAAAC
TGATTGGCTGCATTGATGTGGGCCGTGTGGGCATTGCGGATCGTTATCAGGATCTGGCCATTCTGTGGAA
CTGCCTGGGCGAATTTAGCCCGAGCCTGCAAAAACGTCTGTTTCAGAAATATGGCATTGATAATCCGGAT
ATGAACAAACTGCAATTTCATCTGATGCTGGATGAATTTTTCTAATAATTAATTGGACCGCGGTCCGCGC
GTTGTCCTTTTCCGCTGCATAACCCTGCTTCGGGGTCATTATAGCGATTTTTTCGGTATATCCATCCTTT
TTCGCACGATATACAGGATTTTGCCAAAGGGTTCGTGTAGACTTTCCTTGGTGTATCCAACGGCGTCAGC
CGGGCAGGATAGGTGAAGTAGGCCCACCCGCGAGCGGGTGTTCCTTCTTCACTGTCCCTTATTCGCACCT
GGCGGTGCTCAACGGGAATCCTGCTCTGCGAGGCTGGCCGTAGGCCGGCCGCGATGCAGGTGGCTGCTGA
ACCCCCAGCCGGAACTGACCCCACAAGGCCCTAGCGTTTGCAATGCACCAGGTCATCATTGACCCAGGCG
TGTTCCACCAGGCCGCTGCCTCGCAACTCTTCGCAGGCTTCGCCGACCTGCTCGCGCCACTTCTTCACGC
GGGTGGAATCCGATCCGCACATGAGGCGGAAGGTTTCCAGCTTGAGCGGGTACGGCTCCCGGTGCGAGCT
GAAATAGTCGAACATCCGTCGGGCCGTCGGCGACAGCTTGCGGTACTTCTCCCATATGAATTTCGTGTAG
TGGTCGCCAGCAAACAGCACGACGATTTCCTCGTCGATCAGGACCTGGCAACGGGACGTTTTCTTGCCAC
GGTCCAGGACGCGGAAGCGGTGCAGCAGCGACACCGATTCCAGGTGCCCAACGCGGTCGGACGTGAAGCC
CATCGCCGTCGCCTGTAGGCGCGACAGGCATTCCTCGGCCTTCGTGTAATACCGGCCATTGATCGACCAG
CCCAGGTCCTGGCAAAGCTCGTAGAACGTGAAGGTGATCGGCTCGCCGATAGGGGTGCGCTTCGCGTACT
CCAACACCTGCTGCCACACCAGTTCGTCATCGTCGGCCCGCAGCTCGACGCCGGTGTAGGTGATCTTCAC
GTCCTTGTTGACGTGGAAAATGACCTTGTTTTGCAGCGCCTCGCGCGGGATTTTCTTGTTGCGCGTGGTG
AACAGGGCAGAGCGGGCCGTGTCGTTTGGCATCGCTCGCATCGTGTCCGGCCACGGCGCAATATCGAACA
AGGAAAGCTGCATTTCCTTGATCTGCTGCTTCGTGTGTTTCAGCAACGCGGCCTGCTTGGCTTCGCTGAC
CTGTTTTGCCAGGTCCTCGCCGGCGGTTTTTCGCTTCTTGGTCGTCATAGTTCCTCGCGTGTCGATGGTC
ATCGACTTCGCCAAACCTGCCGCCTCCTGTTCGAGACGACGCGAACGCTCCACGGCGGCCGATGGCGCGG
GCAGGGCAGGGGGAGCCAGTTGCACGCTGTCGCGCTCGATCTTGGCCGTAGCTTGCTGGACTATCGAGCC
GACGGACTGGAAGGTTTCGCGGGGCGCACGCATGACGGTGCGGCTTGCGATGGTTTCGGCATCCTCGGCG
GAAAACCCCGCGTCGATCAGTTCTTGCCTGTATGCCTTCCGGTCAAACGTCCGATTCATTCACCCTCCTT
GCGGGATTGCCCCGGAATTAATTCCCCGGATCGATCCGTCGATCTTGATCCCCTGCGCCATCAGATCCTT
GGCGGCAAGAAAGCCATCCAGTTTACTTTGCAGGGCTTCCCAACCTTACCAGAGGGCGCCCCAGCTGGCA
ATTCCGGTTCGCTTGCTGTCCATAAAACCGCCCAGTCTAGCTATCGCCATGTAAGCCCACTGCAAGCTAC
CTGCTTTCTCTTTGCGCTTGCGTTTTCCCTTGTCCAGATAGCCCAGTAGCTGACATTCATCCGGGGTCAG
CACCGTTTCTGCGGACTGGCTTTCTACGTGGCTGCCATTTTTGGGGTGAGGCCGTTCGCGGCCGAGGGGC
GCAGCCCCTGGGGGGATGGGAGGCCCGCGTTAGCGGGCCGGGAGGGTTCGAGAAGGGGGGGCACCCCCCT
TCGGCGTGCGCGGTCACGCGCACAGGGCGCAGCCCTGGTTAAAAACAAGGTTTATAAATATTGGTTTAAA
AGCAGGTTAAAAGACAGGTTAGCGGTGGCCGAAAAACGGGCGGAAACCCTTGCAAATGCTGGATTTTCTG
CCTGTGGACAGCCCCTCAAATGTCAATAGGTGCGCCCCTCATCTGTCAGCACTCTGCCCCTCAAGTGTCA
AGGATCGCGCCCCTCATCTGTCAGTAGTCGCGCCCCTCAAGTGTCAATACCGCAGGGCACTTATCCCCAG
GCTTGTCCACATCATCTGTGGGAAACTCGCGTAAAATCAGGCGTTTTCGCCGATTTGCGAGGCTGGCCAG
CTCCACGTCGCCGGCCGAAATCGAGCCTGCCCCTCATCTGTCAACGCCGCGCCGGGTGAGTCGGCCCCTC
AAGTGTCAACGTCCGCCCCTCATCTGTCAGTGAGGGCCAAGTTTTCCGCGAGGTATCCACAACGCCGGCG
GCCCTACATGGCTCTGCTGTAGTGAGTGGGTTGCGCTCCGGCAGCGGTCCTGATCCCCCGCAGAAAAAAA
GGATCTCAAGAAGATCCTTTGATCTTTTCTACGGCGCGCCCAGCTGTCTAGGGCGGCGGATTTGTCCTAC
TCAGGAGAGCGTTCACCGACAAACAACAGATAAAACGAAAGGCCCAGTCTTTCGACTGAGCCTTTCGTTT
TATTTGATGCCTTTAATTAAAGCGGATAACAATTTCACACAGGAGGCCGCCTAGGCCGCGGCCGCGCGAA
TTCGCGGCCGCTTCTAGAGCCTAGTTGTCTTCATGCATGAAGACAAAATTAATACTAGAGGGACCAAAAC
GAAAAAAGACGCTTTTCAGCGTCTTATTGTTCGTCTTTGGTACCGAGCTAGTATTATTGCAGAAAGCCAT
CCCGTCCCTGGCGAATATCACGCGGTGACCAGTTAAACTCTCGGCGAAAAAGCGTCGAAAAGTGGTTACT
GTCGCTGAATCCACAGCGATAGGCGATGTCAGTAACGCTGGCCTCGCTGTGGCGTAGCAGATGTCGGGCT
TTCATCAGTCGCAGGCGGTTCAGGTATCGCTGAGGCGTCAGTCCCGTTTGCTGCTTAAGCTGCCGATGTA
GCGTACGCAGTGAAAGAGAAAATTGATCCGCCACGGCATCCCAATTCACCTCATCGGCAAAATGGTCCTC
CAGCCAGGCCAGAAGCAAGTTGAGACGTGATGCGCTGTTTTCCAGGTTCTCCTGCAAACTGCTTTTACGC
AGCAAGAGCAGTAATTGCATAAACAAGATCTCGCGACTGGCGGTCGAGGGTAAATCATTTTCCCCTTCCT
GCTGTTCCATCTGTGCAACCAGCTGTCGCACCTGCTGCAATACGCTGTGGTTAACGCGCCAGTGAGACGG
ATACTGCCCATCCAGCTCTTGTGGCAGCAACTGATTCAGCCCGGCGAGAAACT
Features (pLannotate 1.2.2; 17 found; start..end, strand, type, name):
    295..326     -  promoter       J23119 promoter (fragment): bacterial promoter (Registry of Standard Biological Parts BBa J23119)
    345..372     +  terminator     T7Te terminator: phage T7 early transcription terminator
    430..548     +  promoter       rhaB promoter: promoter of the E. coli rhaBAD operon, conferring tight induction with L-rhamnose and repression with D-glucose in the presence of RhaR and RhaS (Giacalone et al., 2006)
    575..1462    +  CDS            pspF (fragment): PSPF_ECOLI - Also known as ycjB. Experimental evidence at protein level: Swiss-Prot protein existence level 1. Transcriptional activator for the phage shock protein (psp) operon (pspABCDE) and pspG gene. From Escherichia coli (strain K12).
   1475..1528    +  CDS            λ N peptide (fragment): N-terminal RNA-binding domain from the λ bacteriophage antiterminator protein N (Baron-Benhamou et al., 2004)
   1589..1609    +  misc_feature   BioBrick suffix: universal suffix for all parts
   1629..1653    +  CDS            lacZα (fragment): LacZα fragment of β-galactosidase; lacZ fragment
   1664..1758    +  terminator     lambda t0 terminator: transcription terminator from phage lambda
   1890..2702    +  CDS            aphA1: KKA1_ECOLX - Also known as nptI. Protein inferred from homology: Swiss-Prot protein existence level 3. Resistance to kanamycin and structurally-related aminoglycosides, including amikacin. From Escherichia coli.
   2872..2980    +  oriT           oriT: incP origin of transfer
   3041..4189    -  CDS            trfA: trans-acting replication protein that binds to and activates oriV
   4241..4522    -  CDS            tnpA (fragment): TN5P_ECOLX - Also known as tnp. Experimental evidence at protein level: Swiss-Prot protein existence level 1. Mediates transposition of transposon Tn5 by a 'cut and paste' mechanism. First, the monomeric transposase binds the 19 bp inverted DNA repeats flanking the transposon. Then, dimerization of the DNA- bound transposase creates a synaptic DNA complex. After nicking of the first DNA strand, excision of the transposon proceeds through a series of intermediates. The transposase then mediates the insertion of the transposon at a new site by strand transfer. The activity of the wild- type tran
   4582..5113    -  rep_origin     oriV: incP origin of replication
   5169..5204    -  rep_origin     CloDF13 ori (fragment): Plasmids containing the CloDF13 (CDF) origin of replication can be propagated in E. coli cells that contain additional plasmids with compatible origins.
   5240..5326    -  terminator     rrnB T1 terminator: Escherichia coli rrnB; transcription terminator T1 from the E. coli rrnB gene
   5388..5409    +  misc_feature   BioBrick prefix: BioBrick prefix for parts that do not start with "ATG"
   5517..277     -  CDS            rhaS (across the origin): RHAS_ECOLI - Also known as rhaC2. Experimental evidence at protein level: Swiss-Prot protein existence level 1. Activates expression of the rhaBAD and rhaT operons. From Escherichia coli (strain K12).
