[The description below was written by a language model from this plasmid's Addgene catalogue record and pLannotate feature annotations shown in this document.]
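Description:
pLY151 is a 6,073 bp low-copy bacterial expression plasmid built on the pSEVA221 backbone from the Standard European Vector Architecture collection. It replicates through the broad-host-range incP (RK2) system, with oriV and the trans-acting replication protein gene trfA, and carries an incP oriT that allows conjugative mobilisation. Selection is by kanamycin resistance from aphA1. The lambda t0 and rrnB T1 terminators flank the cargo region to insulate it from the backbone. Short matches annotated as CloDF13 ori, Tn5 tnpA and lacZα are only fragments and are most likely backbone remnants rather than functional parts.

The payload is a rhamnose-inducible cassette made of two divergently oriented units. The E. coli regulator gene rhaS lies on the reverse strand, spanning the sequence origin, and is driven constitutively by a promoter the record calls Pcon, annotated as a J23119 fragment. After a T7Te terminator, the rhaB promoter reads in the forward direction. RhaS activates this promoter in the presence of L-rhamnose, driving the synthetic fusion pspFΔHTH::λN22plus. This protein consists of PspF, the activator of the phage shock operon, lacking its helix-turn-helix DNA-binding domain (residues 297–326). It is fused at its C terminus to the RNA-binding N-terminal peptide of phage λ N protein carrying the D2N and Q4R mutations.

Without its own DNA-binding domain, the activator presumably depends on the λN peptide binding a cognate RNA element for recruitment to a target promoter. That fits the associated publication on engineered CRISPRa for programmable gene activation in bacteria, although the record itself does not describe the guide RNA or dCas9 components, which are not on this plasmid. pLY151 therefore supplies a titratable activator module for synthetic biology circuits.
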