Addgene plasmid #130947: pLY151
Purpose: pspFΔHTH::λN22plus gene controlled by promoter PrhaB
Depositing lab: Baojun Wang. Depositing organization: University of Edinburgh. Publication: Engineered CRISPRa enables programmable eukaryote-like gene activation in bacteria. Liu Y, Wan X, Wang B. Nat Commun. 2019 Aug 26;10(1):3693. doi: 10.1038/s41467-019-11479-0. PubMed 31451697.
Backbone
  Vector backbone: pSEVA221
  Backbone manufacturer: by de Lorenzo's Lab (The Standard European Vector Architecture (SEVA) platform)
  Backbone size w/o insert (bp): 3821
  Total vector size (bp): 6073
  Vector type: Bacterial Expression, Synthetic Biology
Growth in bacteria
  Bacterial resistance: Kanamycin, 50 μg/mL
  Growth temperature: 37°C
  Growth strain: DH5alpha
  Growth instructions: Culture in the Lennox’s Luria-Bertani (LB) medium (10 g/L peptone, 5 g/L yeast extract, 5 g/L NaCl)
  Copy number: Low Copy
Gene/Insert 1
  Gene/Insert name: rhaS
  Species: E. coli
  Insert size (bp): 993
  Promoter: Pcon
  Cloning method: Ligation Independent Cloning
  Sequencing primers: 5′ AGCGGATAACAATTTCACACAGGAG; 3′ CACGAATATTTCCCGGCCAACGATAATTCAGC
Gene/Insert 2
  Gene/Insert name: pspFΔHTH::λN22plus
  Species: Synthetic
  Insert size (bp): 1259
  Mutation: The HTH domain of the pspF gene was deleted (297-326); Mutations D2N and Q4R in the λN22 domain.
  Promoter: PrhaB
  Tag / fusion protein: pspFΔHTH::λN22plus (C terminal on insert)
  Cloning method: Restriction Enzyme; 5′ cloning site XbaI (destroyed during cloning); 3′ cloning site PstI (not destroyed)
  Sequencing primers: 5′ ACGCTGTGGTTAACGCGCCAGTGAG; 3′ CGCCAGGGTTTTCCCAGTCACGAC
Terms and licenses: Academic/Nonprofit Terms; Industry Terms: Not Available to Industry
Depositor comments: The Top10 bacterial strain should be used for downstream applications
How to cite: pLY151 was a gift from Baojun Wang (Addgene plasmid # 130947 ; http://n2t.net/addgene:130947 ; RRID:Addgene_130947)
